Addgene plasmid #248849: GST-tag ARIH2 binding E2 variant D3A2-1
Purpose: N-term GST tag E2 variant selected for ARIH2
Depositing lab: Brenda Schulman. Depositing organization: Max Planck Institute of Biochemistry. Publication: E2 variants for probing E3 ubiquitin ligase activities. Du J, Andree GA, Horn-Ghetko D, Stier L, Singh J, Kostrhon S, Kiss L, Mann M, Sidhu SS, Schulman BA. Proc Natl Acad Sci U S A. 2026 Jan 6;123(1):e2524899122. doi: 10.1073/pnas.2524899122. Epub 2026 Jan 2. PubMed 41481455.
Backbone
  Vector backbone: pGEX
  Vector type: Bacterial Expression
Growth in bacteria
  Bacterial resistance: Ampicillin, 100 μg/mL
  Growth temperature: 37°C
  Growth strain: DH5alpha
  Copy number: High Copy
Gene/Insert
  Gene/Insert name: GST-D3A2-1
  Species: Synthetic
  Insert size (bp): 441
  Tag / fusion protein: GST (N terminal on insert); Avi (C terminal on insert)
  Cloning method: Gibson Cloning
Terms and licenses: Academic/Nonprofit Terms; Industry Terms: Not Available to Industry
How to cite: GST-tag ARIH2 binding E2 variant D3A2-1 was a gift from Brenda Schulman (Addgene plasmid # 248849 ; http://n2t.net/addgene:248849 ; RRID:Addgene_248849)
