[The description below was written by a language model from this plasmid's Addgene catalogue record and pLannotate feature annotations shown in this document.]
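Description:
GST-tag ARIH2 binding E2 variant D3A2-1 is a pGEX-based bacterial expression plasmid that produces an engineered ubiquitin-conjugating enzyme (E2) variant selected for binding to the E3 ubiquitin ligase ARIH2. The annotated sequence record is about 5.4 kb and carries the usual pGEX propagation elements: a high-copy ColE1/pUC-type origin of replication and a β-lactamase gene with its own promoter for ampicillin selection in E. coli. A lacI cassette supplies lac repressor. Remnants of pBR322 (bom and rop fragments) and a lac promoter/lacZα segment are also present as backbone sequence.

Expression is driven by the tac promoter, a strong trp/lac hybrid, followed by a lac operator, so transcription is repressed by LacI and induced with IPTG. The open reading frame begins with Schistosoma japonicum glutathione S-transferase, which allows affinity purification on glutathione resin. This is followed by a TEV protease recognition site (annotated as a fragment) for tag removal, and then the 441 bp synthetic insert. The annotation tool matches the insert to human UBE2D2 (UbcH5B), which suggests that D3A2-1 is a variant built on a UBE2D-family scaffold, though the record does not list the specific substitutions. The catalogue also lists a C-terminal Avi tag, a substrate for site-specific biotinylation by BirA, but no such feature appears in the annotation.

The sequence record is labelled as an incorrect NGS result, so the feature table may not faithfully represent the deposited plasmid and should be treated with caution. The recombinant protein is intended as a tool for probing E3 ligase activity, here that of ARIH2.
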