Features (pLannotate 1.2.2; 18 found; start..end, strand, type, name):
      1..654     +  CDS            GST26_SCHJA: Experimental evidence at protein level: Swiss-Prot protein existence level 1. GST isoenzymes appear to play a central role in the parasite detoxification system. Other functions are also suspected including a role in increasing the solubility of haematin in the parasite gut. From Schistosoma japonicum (Blood fluke).
    661..680     +  CDS            TEV site (fragment): tobacco etch virus (TEV) protease recognition and cleavage site
    685..1125    +  CDS            UBE2D2: UB2D2_HUMAN - Also known as PUBC1, UBC4, UBC5B, UBCH4, UBCH5B. Experimental evidence at protein level: Swiss-Prot protein existence level 1. Accepts ubiquitin from the E1 complex and catalyzes its covalent attachment to other proteins. In vitro catalyzes 'Lys-48'- linked polyubiquitination. Mediates the selective degradation of short- lived and abnormal proteins. Functions in the E6/E6-AP-induced ubiquitination of p53/TP53. Mediates ubiquitination of PEX5 and autoubiquitination of STUB1 and TRAF6. Involved in the signal-induced conjugation and subsequent degradation of NFKBIA, FBXW2-mediated G
   1201..1240    +  CDS            rop (fragment): Rop protein, which maintains plasmids at low copy number; rop
   1342..1382    +  misc_feature   bom (fragment): basis of mobility region from pBR322
   1487..1591    +  promoter       AmpR promoter: bla
   1592..2452    +  CDS            AmpR: β-lactamase; bla; confers resistance to ampicillin, carbenicillin, and related antibiotics
   2623..3211    +  rep_origin     ori: high-copy-number ColE1/pMB1/pBR322/pUC origin of replication
   3397..3448    -  misc_feature   bom (fragment): basis of mobility region from pBR322
   3455..3532    +  promoter       lacI promoter: lacI
   3533..4615    +  CDS            lacI: lac repressor; lacI; The lac repressor binds to the lac operator to inhibit transcription in E. coli. This inhibition can be relieved by adding lactose or isopropyl-β-D-thiogalactopyranoside (IPTG).
   4628..4649    +  protein_bind   CAP binding site: CAP binding activates transcription in the presence of cAMP. E. coli catabolite activator protein
   4664..4694    +  promoter       lac promoter: promoter for the E. coli lac operon
   4702..4718    +  protein_bind   lac operator: The lac repressor binds to the lac operator to inhibit transcription in E. coli. This inhibition can be relieved by adding lactose or isopropyl-β-D-thiogalactopyranoside (IPTG). lac repressor encoded by lacI
   4738..4911    +  CDS            lacZα: LacZα fragment of β-galactosidase; lacZ fragment
   5175..5291    -  CDS            yciV (fragment): RNAAM_ECOLI - Also known as trpH From Escherichia coli (strain K12).
   5367..5395    +  promoter       tac promoter: strong E. coli promoter; hybrid between the trp and lac UV5 promoters
   5403..5419    +  protein_bind   lac operator: The lac repressor binds to the lac operator to inhibit transcription in E. coli. This inhibition can be relieved by adding lactose or isopropyl-β-D-thiogalactopyranoside (IPTG). lac repressor encoded by lacI
>Addgene plasmid #248849 | GST-tag ARIH2 binding E2 variant D3A2-1 | addgene full sequence | sequence record 496824 | Incorrect Addgene NGS Result
ATGTCCCCTATACTAGGTTATTGGAAAATTAAGGGCCTTGTGCAACCCACTCGACTTCTTTTGGAATATC
TTGAAGAAAAATATGAAGAGCATTTGTATGAGCGCGATGAAGGTGATAAATGGCGAAACAAAAAGTTTGA
ATTGGGTTTGGAGTTTCCCAATCTTCCTTATTATATTGATGGTGATGTTAAATTAACACAGTCTATGGCC
ATCATACGTTATATAGCTGACAAGCACAACATGTTGGGTGGTTGTCCAAAAGAGCGTGCAGAGATTTCAA
TGCTTGAAGGAGCGGTTTTGGATATTAGATACGGTGTTTCGAGAATTGCATATAGTAAAGACTTTGAAAC
TCTCAAAGTTGATTTTCTTAGCAAGCTACCTGAAATGCTGAAAATGTTCGAAGATCGTTTATGTCATAAA
ACATATTTAAATGGTGATCATGTAACCCATCCTGACTTCATGTTGTATGACGCTCTTGATGTTGTTTTAT
ACATGGACCCAATGTGCCTGGATGCGTTCCCAAAATTAGTTTGTTTTAAAAAACGTATTGAAGCTATCCC
ACAAATTGATAAGTACTTGAAATCCAGCAAGTATATAGCATGGCCTTTGCAGGGCTGGCAAGCCACGTTT
GGTGGTGGCGACCATCCTCCAAAATCGGATGAAAACCTGTATTTTCAGGGATCCATGGCTCTGAAGAGAA
TCCACAAGGAATTGAATGATCTGGCACGGGACCCTCCAGCACAGATTTCAGCAGGTCCTGTTGGAGATGA
TATGTTCCATTGGCAAGCTACAATAATGGGGCCAAATGACAGTCCCTATCAGGGTGGAGTATTTTTCTTG
ACAATTCATTTCCCAACAGATTACCCCTTCAAACCACCGAAGGTTGCATTTACAACAAGAATTTATCATC
CAAATATTAACAGTAATGGCAGCATTTGCCTTGATATTCTACGATCACAGTGGACCCCATTTCTAACTAT
TTCAAAAGTACTCTTGTCCATCGCTTCTCTGTTGGACGATCCCAATCCAGATGATCCTTTAGTGCCTGAG
ATTGCTCGGATCTACAAAACAGATAGAGAAAAGTACAACAGAATAGCTCGGGAATGGACTCAGAAGTATG
CGATGGGTCTTAACGACATCTTCGAGGCTCAAAAGATTGAATGGCATGAATAAGCGGCCGCATCGTGACT
GACTGACGATCTGCCTCGCGCGTTTCGGTGATGACGGTGAAAACCTCTGACACATGCAGCTCCCGGAGAC
GGTCACAGCTTGTCTGTAAGCGGATGCCGGGAGCAGACAAGCCCGTCAGGGCGCGTCAGCGGGTGTTGGC
GGGTGTCGGGGCGCAGCCATGACCCAGTCACGTAGCGATAGCGGAGTGTATAATTCTTGAAGACGAAAGG
GCCTCGTGATACGCCTATTTTTATAGGTTAATGTCATGATAATAATGGTTTCTTAGACGTCAGGTGGCAC
TTTTCGGGGAAATGTGCGCGGAACCCCTATTTGTTTATTTTTCTAAATACATTCAAATATGTATCCGCTC
ATGAGACAATAACCCTGATAAATGCTTCAATAATATTGAAAAAGGAAGAGTATGAGTATTCAACATTTCC
GTGTCGCCCTTATTCCCTTTTTTGCGGCATTTTGCCTTCCTGTTTTTGCTCACCCAGAAACGCTGGTGAA
AGTAAAAGATGCTGAAGATCAGTTGGGTGCACGAGTGGGTTACATCGAACTGGATCTCAACAGCGGTAAG
ATCCTTGAGAGTTTTCGCCCCGAAGAACGTTTTCCAATGATGAGCACTTTTAAAGTTCTGCTATGTGGCG
CGGTATTATCCCGTGTTGACGCCGGGCAAGAGCAACTCGGTCGCCGCATACACTATTCTCAGAATGACTT
GGTTGAGTACTCACCAGTCACAGAAAAGCATCTTACGGATGGCATGACAGTAAGAGAATTATGCAGTGCT
GCCATAACCATGAGTGATAACACTGCGGCCAACTTACTTCTGACAACGATCGGAGGACCGAAGGAGCTAA
CCGCTTTTTTGCACAACATGGGGGATCATGTAACTCGCCTTGATCGTTGGGAACCGGAGCTGAATGAAGC
CATACCAAACGACGAGCGTGACACCACGATGCCTGCAGCAATGGCAACAACGTTGCGCAAACTATTAACT
GGCGAACTACTTACTCTAGCTTCCCGGCAACAATTAATAGACTGGATGGAGGCGGATAAAGTTGCAGGAC
CACTTCTGCGCTCGGCCCTTCCGGCTGGCTGGTTTATTGCTGATAAATCTGGAGCCGGTGAGCGTGGGTC
TCGCGGTATCATTGCAGCACTGGGGCCAGATGGTAAGCCCTCCCGTATCGTAGTTATCTACACGACGGGG
AGTCAGGCAACTATGGATGAACGAAATAGACAGATCGCTGAGATAGGTGCCTCACTGATTAAGCATTGGT
AACTGTCAGACCAAGTTTACTCATATATACTTTAGATTGATTTAAAACTTCATTTTTAATTTAAAAGGAT
CTAGGTGAAGATCCTTTTTGATAATCTCATGACCAAAATCCCTTAACGTGAGTTTTCGTTCCACTGAGCG
TCAGACCCCGTAGAAAAGATCAAAGGATCTTCTTGAGATCCTTTTTTTCTGCGCGTAATCTGCTGCTTGC
AAACAAAAAAACCACCGCTACCAGCGGTGGTTTGTTTGCCGGATCAAGAGCTACCAACTCTTTTTCCGAA
GGTAACTGGCTTCAGCAGAGCGCAGATACCAAATACTGTCCTTCTAGTGTAGCCGTAGTTAGGCCACCAC
TTCAAGAACTCTGTAGCACCGCCTACATACCTCGCTCTGCTAATCCTGTTACCAGTGGCTGCTGCCAGTG
GCGATAAGTCGTGTCTTACCGGGTTGGACTCAAGACGATAGTTACCGGATAAGGCGCAGCGGTCGGGCTG
AACGGGGGGTTCGTGCACACAGCCCAGCTTGGAGCGAACGACCTACACCGAACTGAGATACCTACAGCGT
GAGCTATGAGAAAGCGCCACGCTTCCCGAAGGGAGAAAGGCGGACAGGTATCCGGTAAGCGGCAGGGTCG
GAACAGGAGAGCGCACGAGGGAGCTTCCAGGGGGAAACGCCTGGTATCTTTATAGTCCTGTCGGGTTTCG
CCACCTCTGACTTGAGCGTCGATTTTTGTGATGCTCGTCAGGGGGGCGGAGCCTATGGAAAAACGCCAGC
AACGCGGCCTTTTTACGGTTCCTGGCCTTTTGCTGGCCTTTTGCTCACATGTTCTTTCCTGCGTTATCCC
CTGATTCTGTGGATAACCGTATTACCGCCTTTGAGTGAGCTGATACCGCTCGCCGCAGCCGAACGACCGA
GCGCAGCGAGTCAGTGAGCGAGGAAGCGGAAGAGCGCCTGATGCGGTATTTTCTCCTTACGCATCTGTGC
GGTATTTCACACCGCATAAATTCCGACACCATCGAATGGCGCAAAACCTTTCGCGGTATGGCATGATAGC
GCCCGGAAGAGAGTCAATTCAGGGTGGTGAATGTGAAACCAGTAACGTTATACGATGTCGCAGAGTATGC
CGGTGTCTCTTATCAGACCGTTTCCCGCGTGGTGAACCAGGCCAGCCACGTTTCTGCGAAAACGCGGGAA
AAAGTGGAAGCGGCGATGGCGGAGCTGAATTACATTCCCAACCGCGTGGCACAACAACTGGCGGGCAAAC
AGTCGTTGCTGATTGGCGTTGCCACCTCCAGTCTGGCCCTGCACGCGCCGTCGCAAATTGTCGCGGCGAT
TAAATCTCGCGCCGATCAACTGGGTGCCAGCGTGGTGGTGTCGATGGTAGAACGAAGCGGCGTCGAAGCC
TGTAAAGCGGCGGTGCACAATCTTCTCGCGCAACGCGTCAGTGGGCTGATCATTAACTATCCGCTGGATG
ACCAGGATGCCATTGCTGTGGAAGCTGCCTGCACTAATGTTCCGGCGTTATTTCTTGATGTCTCTGACCA
GACACCCATCAACAGTATTATTTTCTCCCATGAAGACGGTACGCGACTGGGCGTGGAGCATCTGGTCGCA
TTGGGTCACCAGCAAATCGCGCTGTTAGCGGGCCCATTAAGTTCTGTCTCGGCGCGTCTGCGTCTGGCTG
GCTGGCATAAATATCTCACTCGCAATCAAATTCAGCCGATAGCGGAACGGGAAGGCGACTGGAGTGCCAT
GTCCGGTTTTCAACAAACCATGCAAATGCTGAATGAGGGCATCGTTCCCACTGCGATGCTGGTTGCCAAC
GATCAGATGGCGCTGGGCGCAATGCGCGCCATTACCGAGTCCGGGCTGCGCGTTGGTGCGGATATCTCGG
TAGTGGGATACGACGATACCGAAGACAGCTCATGTTATATCCCGCCGTTAACCACCATCAAACAGGATTT
TCGCCTGCTGGGGCAAACCAGCGTGGACCGCTTGCTGCAACTCTCTCAGGGCCAGGCGGTGAAGGGCAAT
CAGCTGTTGCCCGTCTCACTGGTGAAAAGAAAAACCACCCTGGCGCCCAATACGCAAACCGCCTCTCCCC
GCGCGTTGGCCGATTCATTAATGCAGCTGGCACGACAGGTTTCCCGACTGGAAAGCGGGCAGTGAGCGCA
ACGCAATTAATGTAAGTTAGCTCACTCATTAGGCACCCCAGGCTTTACACTTTATGCTTCCGGCTCGTAT
GTTGTGTGGAATTGTGAGCGGATAACAATTTCACACAGGAAACAGCTATGACCATGATTACGGATTCACT
GGCCGTCGTTTTACAACGTCGTGACTGGGAAAACCCTGGCGTTACCCAACTTAATCGCCTTGCAGCACAT
CCCCCTTTCGCCAGCTGGCGTAATAGTGAAGAGGCCCGCACCGATCGCCCTTCCCAACAGTTGCGCAGCC
TGAATGGCGAATGGCGCTTTGCCTGGTTTCCGGCACCAGAAGCGGTGCCGGAAAGCTGGCTGGAGTGCGA
TCTTCCTGAGGCCGATACTGTCGTCGTCCCCTCAAACTGGCAGATGCACGGTTACGATGCGCCCATCTAC
ACCAACGTGACCTATCCCATTACGGTCAATCCGCCGTTTGTTCCCACGGAGAATCCGACGGGTTGTTACT
CGCTCACATTTAATGTTGATGAAAGCTGGCTACAGGAAGGCCAGACGCGAATTATTTTTGATGGCGTTGG
AATTAGCTTATCGACTGCACGGTGCACCAATGCTTCTGGCGTCAGGCAGCCATCGGAAGCTGTGGTATGG
CTGTGCAGGTCGTAAATCACTGCATAATTCGTGTCGCTCAAGGCGCACTCCCGTTCTGGATAATGTTTTT
TGCGCCGACATCATAACGGTTCTGGCAAATATTCTGAAATGAGCTGTTGACAATTAATCATCGGCTCGTA
TAATGTGTGGAATTGTGAGCGGATAACAATTTCACACAGGAAACAGTATTC
