>Addgene plasmid #248849 | GST-tag ARIH2 binding E2 variant D3A2-1 | depositor partial sequence | sequence record 497972 | GST-tag ARIH2 binding E2 variant D3A2-1  (5'Gex_Fwd)
GACCATCCTCCAAAATCGGATGAAAACCTGTATTTTCAGGGATCCATGGCTCTGAAGAGAATCCACAAGG
AATTGAATGATCTGGCACGGGACCCTCCAGCACAGATTTCAGCAGGTCCTGTTGGAGATGATATGTTCCA
TTGGCAAGCTACAATAATGGGGCCAAATGACAGTCCCTATCAGGGTGGAGTATTTTTCTTGACAATTCAT
TTCCCAACAGATTACCCCTTCAAACCACCGAAGGTTGCATTTACAACAAGAATTTATCATCCAAATATTA
ACAGTAATGGCAGCATTTGCCTTGATATTCTACGATCACAGTGGACCCCATTTCTAACTATTTCAAAAGT
ACTCTTGTCCATCGCTTCTCTGTTGGACGATCCCAATCCAGATGATCCTTTAGTGCCTGAGATTGCTCGG
ATCTACAAAACAGATAGAGAAAAGTACAACAGAATAGCTCGGGAATGGACTCAGAAGTATGCGATGGGTC
TTAACGACATCTTCGAGGCTCAAAAGATTGAATGGCATGAATAAGCGGCCGCATCGTGACTGACTGACGA
TCTGCCTCGCGCGTTTCGGTGATGACGGTGAAAACCTCTGACACATGCAGCTCCCGGAGACGGTCACAGC
TTGTCTGTAAGCGGATGCCGGGAGCAGACAAGCCCGTCAGGGCGCGTCAGCGGGTGTTGGCGGGTGTCGG
GGCGCAGCCATGACCCAGTCACGTAGCGATAGCGGAGTGTATAATTCTTGAAGACGAAAGGGCCTCGTGA
TACGCCTATTTTTATAGGTTAATGTCATGATAATAATGGTTTCTTAGACGTCAGGTGGCACTTTTCGGGG
AAATGTGCGCGGAACCCCTATTTGTTTATTTTTCTAAATACATTCAAATATGTATCCGCTCATGAGACAA
TAACCCTGATAAATGCTTCAATAATATTGAAAAAGGAAGAGTATGAGTATTCAACATTTCCGTGTCGCCC
TTATTCCCTTTTTTGCGGCATTTTGCCTTCCTGTTTTTGCTCACCCAGAAACGCTGGTGAAAGTAAAAGA
TGCTGAAGATCAGTTGGGTGCACGAGTGGGTTACATCGAACTGGATCTCAACAGCGGTAAGATCCTTGAG
AGTTTCGCCCCGAAGAACGTTTTCCAATGATGAGCACTTTTAAAGTTCTGCTWTGTGGSSGGTATTWTCC
CGTGTTGACGCCGGGCAAGAGCAACTCG
